>Addgene plasmid #25307 | PP-ChK | depositor partial sequence | sequence record 11781 | Author sequence
AAAAAAAAAAAAGAAATGCCATTCCCGAACAAGAAAATCGAACTAGGTGACAAATTATCAGAATCAATTA
GGTCTTTCTCGACTATTACAGATACTGAGATAATAATAGGTATATGTCGAAAAAATATTCCGGGTTGGAA
AGAAATTAATGAGTCGTATATTGAAGTTAAACAGATCTTTTCAGGACTCACGAACCAGCTTTTTGTTGTA
AGTATTGTAAATGAATCCATGAGTTTATCTCTAAAACATCCGAGAATTCTATTTAGAATTTATGGTAAAC
ATGTGGGAAAATTTTATGATTCCAAAGTGGAGCTTGATGTATTCAGATATCTGAGCAACATTAATATCGC
TCCAAACATAATTGCAGATTTTCCAGAAGGTAGAATAGAAGAGTTCATTGATGGTGAGCCTTTGACAACT
AAACAATTACAGTTAACCCACATTTGTGTAGAAGTGGCAAAGAATATGGGATCTTTACACATTATTAATT
CAAAAAGAGCAGATTTCCCTTCAAGGTTTGACAAGGAGCCAATTCTCTTCAAAAGAATATATCTTTGGAG
AGAAGAAGCTAAGATCCAAGTGTCCAAAAACAATTTCCAGATTGATAAAGAACTGTACTCAAAGATATTG
GAAGAGATTGATCAATTAGAAGAATTGATCATGGGCGGAGAAAAGTTCAGTATGGAAAGGGCTTTAGAAT
TAAAACTTTATTCTCCAGCATTTTCTTTGGTATTTGCTCATAACGATCTTCAAGAAAACAATCTATTACA
GACGCAAAACAATATTAGAATGATTGATTATGAGTATTCAGCTATAAACTTTGCAGGGGCAGACATCGCA
AACTACTTTTGCGAGTATATATATGATTACTGTAGTGAAAAACAACCATATTTCAAATTTAAATATGAAG
ATTATCCATGTGAAGAGCTACGAAAGCTATTTATTTCAGTGTATTTGTCTCAAACATTACAAGAACAAGT
TATGCCAAGTCAACAAATCGTGCACATTATGACTAAGGCTGTTGAAGTATTCACTCTAATTTCCCATATT
ACATGGGGACTGTGGTCTATTGCAAGAACTCCAGGGTACCAGCCAAACTCTGTGGAATTTGACTTTACAG
AATATGCAAATACTCGATTTACGCATTATTTGCAAAAAAAAAAAGAACTAATTGATCAGGGAATATTACC
GCTTAACAGCTGGCTATTTAATTTA
