>Addgene plasmid #25307 | PP-ChK | addgene partial sequence | sequence record 42040 | T7 5'-TAATACGACTCACTATAGGG-3'
TTTTGTTTACTTTAAGAAGGAGATATACCATGGGCAGCAGCCATCATCATCATCATCACAGCAGCGGCCT
GGTTCCGCGTGGTAGTAAAAAAAAAAAAGAAATGCCATTCCCGAACAAGAAAATCGAACTAGGTGACAAA
TTATCAGAATCAATTAGGTCTTTCTCGACTATTACAGATACTGAGATAATAATAGGTATATGTCGAAAAA
ATATTCCGGGTTGGAAAGAAATTAATGAGTCGTATATTGAAGTTAAACAGATCTTTTCAGGACTCACGAA
CCAGCTTTTTGTTGTAAGTATTGTAAATGAATCCATGAGTTTATCTCTAAAACATCCGAGAATTCTATTT
AGAATTTATGGTAAACATGTGGGAAAATTTTATGATTCCAAAGTGGAGCTTGATGTATTCAGATATCTGA
GCAACATTAATATCGCTCCAAACATAATTGCAGATTTTCCAGAAGGTAGAATAGAAGAGTTCATTGATGG
TGAGCCTTTGACAACTAAACAATTACAGTTAACCCACATTTGTGTAGAAGTGGCAAAGAATATGGGATCT
TTACACATTATTAATTCAAAAAGAGCAGATTTCCCTTCAAGGTTTGACAAGGAGCCAATTCTCTTCAAAA
GAATATATCTTTGGAGAGAAGAAGCTAAGATCCAAGTGTCCAAAAACAATTTCCAGATTGATAAAGAACT
GTACTCAAAGATATTGGAAGAGATTGATCAATTAGAAGAATTGATCATGGGCGGAGAAAAGTTCAGTATG
GAAAGGGCTTTAGAATTAA
