[The description below was written by a language model from this plasmid's Addgene catalogue record.]
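Description:
PP-ChK is a bacterial expression plasmid built on the pET28a-LIC backbone, a ligation-independent-cloning derivative of pET28a produced by a structural genomics group. It is propagated in standard E. coli cloning strains under kanamycin selection and is recorded as high copy. No feature table accompanies the record, so the regulatory elements are not explicitly listed. However, the T7 and T7-terminator sequencing primers are consistent with the usual pET arrangement, in which the insert sits between a T7 promoter and T7 terminator and is expressed in hosts that supply T7 RNA polymerase.

The insert, named CP-PF14_0020, is about 1.2 kb and encodes a choline kinase carrying an N-terminal His tag for immobilised-metal affinity purification. The catalogue lists the species as human and links the entry to the CHKA gene. The insert name, though, uses a PF14_ style identifier typical of Plasmodium falciparum gene nomenclature, with a "CP" prefix whose meaning is not explained. The true source organism of the coding sequence is therefore uncertain from these fields alone and should be checked against the sequence or the associated structure entry. The record also cautions that the insert may not be the full open reading frame, as is common for constructs trimmed to a crystallisable domain.

The stated purpose is recombinant protein production in bacteria for structure determination, and the depositor comments tie the construct to a deposited crystal structure. It would be suitable for making purified His-tagged choline kinase for crystallography or for related biochemical and ligand-binding work.
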