Addgene plasmid #25307: PP-ChK
Purpose: Bacterial expression for structure determination; may not be full ORF
Depositing lab: Cheryl Arrowsmith. Depositing organization: University of Toronto.
Backbone
  Vector backbone: pET28a-LIC
  Backbone manufacturer: SGC
  Backbone size w/o insert (bp): 7328
  Vector type: Bacterial Expression
Growth in bacteria
  Bacterial resistance: Kanamycin, 50 μg/mL
  Growth temperature: 37°C
  Growth strain: DH5alpha
  Copy number: High Copy
Gene/Insert
  Gene/Insert name: CP-PF14_0020
  Species: H. sapiens (human)
  Insert size (bp): 1215
  Entrez Gene: CHKA (a.k.a. CHK, CK, CKI, EK, NEDMIMS)
  Tag / fusion protein: His (N terminal on insert)
  Cloning method: Restriction Enzyme
  Sequencing primers: 5′ T7; 3′ T7-term
Terms and licenses: Academic/Nonprofit Terms; Industry Terms: Not Available to Industry
Depositor comments: PDB: 3MES. http://www.thesgc.org/structures/3MES/
How to cite: PP-ChK was a gift from Cheryl Arrowsmith (Addgene plasmid # 25307 ; http://n2t.net/addgene:25307 ; RRID:Addgene_25307)
